>Addgene plasmid #212760 | pUra3-pCUP1-NUbo | addgene full sequence | sequence record 420240 | Addgene NGS Result
GAACGCGGCCGCCAGCTGAAGCTTCGTACGCTGCAGGTCGACGGATCCCCGGGTTAATTAAGGCGCGCCA
GATCTTATCACGAGGCCAGCTTTTCAATTCATCATTTTTTTTTTATTCTTTTTTTTGATTTCGGTTTCCT
TGAAATTTTTTTGATTCGGTAATCTCCGAACAGAAGGAAGAACGAAGGAAGGAGCACAGACTTAGATTGG
TATATATACGCATATGTAGTGTTGAAGAAACATGAAATTGCCCAGTATTCTTAACCCAACTGCACAGAAC
AAAAACATGCAGGAAACGAAGATAAATCATGTCGAAAGCTACATATAAGGAACGTGCTGCTACTCATCCT
AGTCCTGTTGCTGCCAAGCTATTTAATATCATGCACGAAAAGCAAACAAACTTGTGTGCTTCATTGGATG
TTCGTACCACCAAGGAATTACTGGAGTTAGTTGAAGCATTAGGTCCCAAAATTTGTTTACTAAAAACACA
TGTGGATATCTTGACTGATTTTTCCATGGAGGGCACAGTTAAGCCGCTAAAGGCATTATCCGCCAAGTAC
AATTTTTTACTCTTCGAAGACAGAAAATTTGCTGACATTGGTAATACAGTCAAATTGCAGTACTCTGCGG
GTGTATACAGAATAGCAGAATGGGCAGACATTACGAATGCACACGGTGTGGTGGGCCCAGGTATTGTTAG
CGGTTTGAAGCAGGCGGCAGAAGAAGTAACAAAGGAACCTAGAGGCCTTTTGATGTTAGCAGAATTGTCA
TGCAAGGGCTCCCTATCTACTGGAGAATATACTAAGGGTACTGTTGACATTGCGAAGAGCGACAAAGATT
TTGTTATCGGCTTTATTGCTCAAAGAGACATGGGTGGAAGAGATGAAGGTTACGATTGGTTGATTATGAC
ACCCGGTGTGGGTTTAGATGACAAGGGAGACGCATTGGGTCAACAGTATAGAACCGTGGATGATGTGGTC
TCTACAGGATCTGACATTATTATTGTTGGAAGAGGACTATTTGCAAAGGGAAGGGATGCTAAGGTAGAGG
GTGAACGTTACAGAAAAGCAGGCTGGGAAGCATATTTGAGAAGATGCGGCCAGCAAAACTAAAAAACTGT
ATTATAAGTAAATGCATGTATACTAAACTCACAAATTAGAGCTTCAATTTAATTATATCAGTTATTACCC
GCCCTTTCGTGAGCTCTAGTAAGCCGATCCCATTACCGACATTTGGGCGCTATACGTGCATATGTTCATG
TATGTATCTGTATTTAAAACACTTTTGTATTATTTTTCCTCATATATGTGTATAGGTTTATACGGATGAT
TTAATTATTACTTCACCACCCTTTATTTCGGGCTGATATCTTAGCCTTGTTACTAGTTAGAAAAAGACAT
TTTTGCTGTCAGTCACTGTCAAGAGATTCTTTTGCTGGCATTTCTTCTAGAAGCAAAAAGAGCGATGCGT
CTTTTCCGCTGAACCGTTCCAGCAAAAAAGACTACCAACGCAATATGGATTGTCAGAATCATATAAAAGA
GAAGCAAATAACTCCTTGTCTTGTATCAATTGCATTATAATATCTTCTTGTTAGTGCAATATCATATAGA
AGTCATCGAAATAGATATTAAGAAAAACAAACTGTACAATCAATCAATCAATCATCACATAAATCCGGAA
TGCAGATTTTCGTCAAGACTTTGACCGGTAAAACCGCAACATTGGAAGTTGAATCTTCCGATACCATCGA
CAACGTTAAGTCGAAAATTCAAGACAAGGAAGGGATCCCTGGGTCTGGGGCTTACCCATACGATGTTCCT
GACTATGCGGGGAATGGTATCCTCTGGCATGAGATGTGGCATGAAGGCCTGGAAGAGGCATCTCGTTTGT
ACTTTGGGGAAAGGAACGTGAAAGGCATGTTTGAGGTGCTGGAGCCCTTGCATGCTATGATGGAACGGGG
CCCCCAGACTCTGAAGGAAACATCCTTTAATCAGGCCTATGGTCGAGATTTAATGGAGGCCCAAGAGTGG
TGCAGGAAGTACATGAAATCAGGGAATGTCAAGGACCTCCTCCAAGCCTGGGACCTCTATTATCATGTGT
TCCGACGAATCTCAAAGGCGACAGAGAATTCATCGATGATATCAGATCCACTAGTGGCCTATGCGGCCGC
GGATCTGCCGGTCTCCCTATAGTGAGTCGTATTAATTTCGATAAGCCAGGTTAACCTGCATTAATGAATC
GGCCAACGCGCGGGGAGAGGCGGTTTGCGTATTGGGCGCTCTTCCGCTTCCTCGCTCACTGACTCGCTGC
GCTCGGTCGTTCGGCTGCGGCGAGCGGTATCAGCTCACTCAAAGGCGGTAATACGGTTATCCACAGAATC
AGGGGATAACGCAGGAAAGAACATGTGAGCAAAAGGCCAGCAAAAGGCCAGGAACCGTAAAAAGGCCGCG
TTGCTGGCGTTTTTCCATAGGCTCCGCCCCCCTGACGAGCATCACAAAAATCGACGCTCAAGTCAGAGGT
GGCGAAACCCGACAGGACTATAAAGATACCAGGCGTTTCCCCCTGGAAGCTCCCTCGTGCGCTCTCCTGT
TCCGACCCTGCCGCTTACCGGATACCTGTCCGCCTTTCTCCCTTCGGGAAGCGTGGCGCTTTCTCATAGC
TCACGCTGTAGGTATCTCAGTTCGGTGTAGGTCGTTCGCTCCAAGCTGGGCTGTGTGCACGAACCCCCCG
TTCAGCCCGACCGCTGCGCCTTATCCGGTAACTATCGTCTTGAGTCCAACCCGGTAAGACACGACTTATC
GCCACTGGCAGCAGCCACTGGTAACAGGATTAGCAGAGCGAGGTATGTAGGCGGTGCTACAGAGTTCTTG
AAGTGGTGGCCTAACTACGGCTACACTAGAAGAACAGTATTTGGTATCTGCGCTCTGCTGAAGCCAGTTA
CCTTCGGAAAAAGAGTTGGTAGCTCTTGATCCGGCAAACAAACCACCGCTGGTAGCGGTGGTTTTTTTGT
TTGCAAGCAGCAGATTACGCGCAGAAAAAAAGGATCTCAAGAAGATCCTTTGATCTTTTCTACGGGGTCT
GACGCTCAGTGGAACGAAAACTCACGTTAAGGGATTTTGGTCATGAGATTATCAAAAAGGATCTTCACCT
AGATCCTTTTAAATTAAAAATGAAGTTTTAAATCAATCTAAAGTATATATGAGTAAACTTGGTCTGACAG
TTACCAATGCTTAATCAGTGAGGCACCTATCTCAGCGATCTGTCTATTTCGTTCATCCATAGTTGCCTGA
CTCCCCGTCGTGTAGATAACTACGATACGGGAGGGCTTACCATCTGGCCCCAGTGCTGCAATGATACCGC
GAGACCCACGCTCACCGGCTCCAGATTTATCAGCAATAAACCAGCCAGCCGGAAGGGCCGAGCGCAGAAG
TGGTCCTGCAACTTTATCCGCCTCCATCCAGTCTATTAATTGTTGCCGGGAAGCTAGAGTAAGTAGTTCG
CCAGTTAATAGTTTGCGCAACGTTGTTGCCATTGCTACAGGCATCGTGGTGTCACGCTCGTCGTTTGGTA
TGGCTTCATTCAGCTCCGGTTCCCAACGATCAAGGCGAGTTACATGATCCCCCATGTTGTGCAAAAAAGC
GGTTAGCTCCTTCGGTCCTCCGATCGTTGTCAGAAGTAAGTTGGCCGCAGTGTTATCACTCATGGTTATG
GCAGCACTGCATAATTCTCTTACTGTCATGCCATCCGTAAGATGCTTTTCTGTGACTGGTGAGTACTCAA
CCAAGTCATTCTGAGAATAGTGTATGCGGCGACCGAGTTGCTCTTGCCCGGCGTCAATACGGGATAATAC
CGCGCCACATAGCAGAACTTTAAAAGTGCTCATCATTGGAAAACGTTCTTCGGGGCGAAAACTCTCAAGG
ATCTTACCGCTGTTGAGATCCAGTTCGATGTAACCCACTCGTGCACCCAACTGATCTTCAGCATCTTTTA
CTTTCACCAGCGTTTCTGGGTGAGCAAAAACAGGAAGGCAAAATGCCGCAAAAAAGGGAATAAGGGCGAC
ACGGAAATGTTGAATACTCATACTCTTCCTTTTTCAATATTATTGAAGCATTTATCAGGGTTATTGTCTC
ATGAGCGGATACATATTTGAATGTATTTAGAAAAATAAACAAATAGGGGTTCCGCGCACATTTCCCCGAA
AAGTGCCACCTGACGTCTAAGAAACCATTATTATCATGACATTAACCTATAAAAATAGGCGTATCACGAG
GCCCTTTCGTCTCGCGCGTTTCGGTGATGACGGTGAAAACCTCTGACACATGCAGCTCCCGGAGACGGTC
ACAGCTTGTCTGTAAGCGGATGCCGGGAGCAGACAAGCCCGTCAGGGCGCGTCAGCGGGTGTTGGCGGGT
GTCGGGGCTGGCTTAACTATGCGGCATCAGAGCAGATTGTACTGAGAGTGCACCATATGGACATATTGTC
GTTAGAACGCGGCTACAATTAATACATAACCTTATGTATCATACACATACGATTTAGGTGACACTATA
Features (pLannotate 1.2.2; 14 found; start..end, strand, type, name):
     93..308     +  promoter       URA3 promoter: S. cerevisiae URA3
    309..1112    +  CDS            URA3: orotidine-5'-phosphate decarboxylase, required for uracil biosynthesis; S. cerevisiae URA3; yeast auxotrophic marker, counterselectable with 5-fluoroorotic acid (5-FOA)
   1383..1617    +  promoter       CUP1 promoter: S. cerevisiae CUP1; inducible metallothionein promoter, regulated by Cu2+
   1680..1790    +  CDS            ubiquitin (fragment): Saccharomyces cerevisiae ubiquitin
   1803..1831    +  CDS            3xHA (fragment): three tandem HA epitope tags
   1839..2117    +  CDS            FRB*: T2098L mutant of FKBP-rapamycin binding domain of human FRAP binds synthetic ligands such as AP21967
   2186..2204    -  promoter       T7 promoter: promoter for bacteriophage T7 RNA polymerase
   2226..2279    -  CDS            lacI (fragment): lac repressor; lacI; The lac repressor binds to the lac operator to inhibit transcription in E. coli. This inhibition can be relieved by adding lactose or isopropyl-β-D-thiogalactopyranoside (IPTG).
   2462..3050    -  rep_origin     ori: high-copy-number ColE1/pMB1/pBR322/pUC origin of replication
   3221..4081    -  CDS            AmpR: β-lactamase; bla; confers resistance to ampicillin, carbenicillin, and related antibiotics
   4082..4186    -  promoter       AmpR promoter: bla
   4281..4316    +  CDS            rop (fragment): Rop protein, which maintains plasmids at low copy number; rop
   4418..4469    +  misc_feature   bom (fragment): basis of mobility region from pBR322
   4532..2       +  promoter       SP6 promoter (across the origin): promoter for bacteriophage SP6 RNA polymerase
