[The description below was written by a language model from this plasmid's Addgene catalogue record and pLannotate feature annotations shown in this document.]
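Description:
pUra3-pCUP1-NUbo is a 4.5 kb template plasmid built on the pYM-N backbone for PCR-based N-terminal tagging of genes in budding yeast. It is catalogued as an empty backbone with no gene insert. Rather than being maintained in yeast, it serves as the source of a cassette that is amplified by PCR and, as is usual for this type of tagging module, integrated by homologous recombination immediately upstream of a chosen open reading frame. In E. coli it is propagated as a high-copy plasmid through a ColE1/pUC-type origin with ampicillin resistance (AmpR/bla). Short annotated fragments of lacI, rop and bom, along with flanking SP6 and T7 promoters, appear to be remnants of the cloning backbone rather than functional parts of the payload.

The tagging cassette begins with the S. cerevisiae URA3 gene under its own promoter. This provides uracil prototrophy for selecting integrants and can be counterselected with 5-FOA. Downstream lies the copper-inducible CUP1 promoter, which would replace the native promoter of the targeted gene and place its expression under Cu2+ control. CUP1 drives the NUbo module, annotated as a fragment of yeast ubiquitin, a partial match to an HA epitope tag for detection, and FRB*, the T2098L mutant of the FKBP-rapamycin binding domain that allows ligand-induced dimerisation. Fused in frame to the N terminus of a target protein, this module forms the substrate-side tag of the Ubiquiton system, described in the associated publication as an inducible, linkage-specific polyubiquitylation tool. The record does not describe the partner components the tag is meant to recruit.
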