Addgene plasmid #212760: pUra3-pCUP1-NUbo
Purpose: (Empty Backbone) N-terminal PCR-based tagging with pCUP1-NUbo in budding yeast with URA3 selection
Depositing lab: Helle Ulrich. Depositing organization: Institut fuer Molekulare Biologie (IMB Mainz). Publication: Ubiquiton-An inducible, linkage-specific polyubiquitylation tool. Renz C, Asimaki E, Meister C, Albanese V, Petriukov K, Krapoth NC, Wegmann S, Wollscheid HP, Wong RP, Fulzele A, Chen JX, Leon S, Ulrich HD. Mol Cell. 2024 Jan 18;84(2):386-400.e11. doi: 10.1016/j.molcel.2023.11.016. Epub 2023 Dec 15. PubMed 38103558.
Backbone
  Vector backbone: pYM-N
  Vector type: PCR-based tagging
  Selectable markers: URA3
Growth in bacteria
  Bacterial resistance: Ampicillin, 100 μg/mL
  Growth temperature: 37°C
  Growth strain: Top10
  Copy number: High Copy
Gene/Insert
  Gene/Insert name: None
Terms and licenses: Academic/Nonprofit Terms; Industry Terms: Not Available to Industry
Depositor comments: pHU3925
How to cite: pUra3-pCUP1-NUbo was a gift from Helle Ulrich (Addgene plasmid # 212760 ; http://n2t.net/addgene:212760 ; RRID:Addgene_212760)
